Addgene plasmid #55842: HcRed1-Mito-7
Purpose: Localization: Mitochondria, Excitation: 588, Emission: 618
Depositing lab: Michael Davidson. Depositing organization: Florida State University, Tallahassee.
Backbone
  Vector backbone: HcRed1
  Backbone size w/o insert (bp): 4750
  Vector type: Mammalian Expression
  Selectable markers: Neomycin (select with G418)
Growth in bacteria
  Bacterial resistance: Kanamycin, 50 μg/mL
  Growth temperature: 37°C
  Growth strain: DH5alpha
  Copy number: High Copy
Gene/Insert
  Gene/Insert name: Mito (alt name: NM_004074.2)
  Species: H. sapiens (human)
  Entrez Gene: COX8A (a.k.a. COX, COX8, COX8-2, COX8L, MC4DN15, VIII, VIII-L)
  Promoter: CMV
  Tag / fusion protein: HcRed1
  Cloning method: Unknown
  Sequencing primers: 5′ CMV-F; 3′ SV40pA-R
Terms and licenses: Academic/Nonprofit Terms; Industry Terms: Not Available to Industry
Depositor comments: . Excitation = 588; Emission = 618
How to cite: HcRed1-Mito-7 was a gift from Michael Davidson (Addgene plasmid # 55842 ; http://n2t.net/addgene:55842 ; RRID:Addgene_55842)
