[The description below was written by a language model from this plasmid's Addgene catalogue record and pLannotate feature annotations shown in this document.]
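Description:
HcRed1-Mito-7 is a mammalian expression plasmid that targets the far-red fluorescent protein HcRed1 to mitochondria. It is built on an HcRed1 backbone with the general layout of N1-type fluorescent protein vectors. The sequenced record is about 4.7 kb. A high-copy ColE1/pUC-type origin supports propagation in E. coli, and an f1 origin is also present. One NeoR/KanR (Tn5 aminoglycoside phosphotransferase) gene provides selection in both hosts. It sits behind tandem promoters: the bacterial bla promoter, which gives kanamycin resistance in bacteria, and the SV40 enhancer/early promoter, which gives G418 resistance in transfected mammalian cells. An HSV TK polyadenylation signal terminates this cassette. The short ble, bGH poly(A) and SV40 large T antigen fragments in the annotation appear to be partial matches to flanking backbone sequence rather than functional elements.

The payload is driven by the human CMV immediate early enhancer and promoter. The mitochondrial presequence of human cytochrome c oxidase subunit VIII (COX8A) lies upstream of the mammalian codon-optimized HcRed1 coding sequence, separated from it by a short linker, and the unit ends in an SV40 poly(A) signal. The presequence acts as an N-terminal import signal that directs the fused protein into mitochondria, so the red fluorescence marks the organelle. HcRed1 is a variant of a Heteractis crispa chromoprotein, and the record lists excitation at 588 nm and emission at 618 nm. The construct is meant as a mitochondrial localization marker for fluorescence imaging of mammalian cells after transient transfection or G418 selection. Its long-wavelength emission makes it suitable for combining with green or yellow reporters in multicolour experiments.
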