Features (pLannotate 1.2.2; 15 found; start..end, strand, type, name):
      1..304     +  enhancer       CMV enhancer: human cytomegalovirus immediate early enhancer
    305..508     +  promoter       CMV promoter: human cytomegalovirus (CMV) immediate early promoter
    537..611     +  CDS            COX8 presequence: mitochondrial presequence of human cytochrome c oxidase subunit VIII (Rizutto et al., 1989)
    645..1331    +  CDS            HcRed1: far-red fluorescent variant of Heteractis crispa chromoprotein mammalian codon-optimized
   1348..1431    +  CDS            large T antigen (fragment): large T antigen from SV40 (simian virus 40)
   1454..1575    +  polyA_signal   SV40 poly(A) signal: SV40 polyadenylation signal
   1609..2037    -  rep_origin     f1 ori (sequence partly withheld): f1 bacteriophage origin of replication; arrow indicates direction of (+) strand synthesis
   2064..2168    +  promoter       AmpR promoter: bla
   2170..2527    +  promoter       SV40 promoter: SV40 enhancer and early promoter
   2562..3356    +  CDS            NeoR/KanR: aminoglycoside phosphotransferase from Tn5; aph(3')-II (or nptII); confers resistance to neomycin, kanamycin, and G418 (Geneticin®)
   3377..3529    +  CDS            ble (fragment): BLE_KLEPN - Experimental evidence at protein level: Swiss-Prot protein existence level 1. Binding protein with a strong affinity to the bleomycin family of antibiotics. Binds to CL990; an antimitotic-antibiotic compound. From Klebsiella pneumoniae.
   3588..3635    +  polyA_signal   HSV TK poly(A) signal: herpes simplex virus thymidine kinase polyadenylation signal (Cole and Stacy, 1985)
   3726..3742    -  polyA_signal   bGH poly(A) signal (fragment): bovine growth hormone polyadenylation signal
   3964..4552    +  rep_origin     ori: high-copy-number ColE1/pMB1/pBR322/pUC origin of replication
   4667..4726    +  enhancer       CMV enhancer (fragment): human cytomegalovirus immediate early enhancer
>Addgene plasmid #55842 | HcRed1-Mito-7 | addgene full sequence | sequence record 221615 | Addgene NGS Result
CGTTACATAACTTACGGTAAATGGCCCGCCTGGCTGACCGCCCAACGACCCCCGCCCATTGACGTCAATA
ATGACGTATGTTCCCATAGTAACGCCAATAGGGACTTTCCATTGACGTCAATGGGTGGAGTATTTACGGT
AAACTGCCCACTTGGCAGTACATCAAGTGTATCATATGCCAAGTACGCCCCCTATTGACGTCAATGACGG
TAAATGGCCCGCCTGGCATTATGCCCAGTACATGACCTTATGGGACTTTCCTACTTGGCAGTACATCTAC
GTATTAGTCATCGCTATTACCATGGTGATGCGGTTTTGGCAGTACATCAATGGGCGTGGATAGCGGTTTG
ACTCACGGGGATTTCCAAGTCTCCACCCCATTGACGTCAATGGGAGTTTGTTTTGGCACCAAAATCAACG
GGACTTTCCAAAATGTCGTAACAACTCCGCCCCATTGACGCAAATGGGCGGTAGGCGTGTACGGTGGGAG
GTCTATATAAGCAGAGCTGGTTTAGTGAACCGTCAGATCCGCTAGCATGTCCGTCCTGACGCCGCTGCTG
CTGCGGGGCTTGACAGGCTCGGCCCGGCGGCTCCCAGTGCCGCGCGCCAAGATCCATTCGTTGGGGGATC
CACCGGTCGCCACCATGGTGAGCGGCCTGCTGAAGGAGAGTATGCGCATCAAGATGTACATGGAGGGCAC
CGTGAACGGCCACTACTTCAAGTGCGAGGGCGAGGGCGACGGCAACCCCTTCGCCGGCACCCAGAGCATG
AGAATCCACGTGACCGAGGGCGCCCCCCTGCCCTTCGCCTTCGACATCCTGGCCCCCTGCTGCGAGTACG
GCAGCAGGACCTTCGTGCACCACACCGCCGAGATCCCCGACTTCTTCAAGCAGAGCTTCCCCGAGGGCTT
CACCTGGGAGAGAACCACCACCTACGAGGACGGCGGCATCCTGACCGCCCACCAGGACACCAGCCTGGAG
GGCAACTGCCTGATCTACAAGGTGAAGGTGCACGGCACCAACTTCCCCGCCGACGGCCCCGTGATGAAGA
ACAAGAGCGGCGGCTGGGAGCCCAGCACCGAGGTGGTGTACCCCGAGAACGGCGTGCTGTGCGGCCGGAA
CGTGATGGCCCTGAAGGTGGGCGACCGGCACCTGATCTGCCACCACTACACCAGCTACCGGAGCAAGAAG
GCCGTGCGCGCCCTGACCATGCCCGGCTTCCACTTCACCGACATCCGGCTCCAGATGCTGCGGAAGAAGA
AGGACGAGTACTTCGAGCTGTACGAGGCCAGCGTGGCCCGGTACAGCGACCTGCCCGAGAAGGCCAACTG
AAGCGGCCGCGACTCTAGATCATAATCAGCCATACCACATTTGTAGAGGTTTTACTTGCTTTAAAAAACC
TCCCACACCTCCCCCTGAACCTGAAACATAAAATGAATGCAATTGTTGTTGTTAACTTGTTTATTGCAGC
TTATAATGGTTACAAATAAAGCAATAGCATCACAAATTTCACAAATAAAGCATTTTTTTCACTGCATTCT
AGTTGTGGTTTGTCCAAACTCATCAATGTATCTTAAGGCGTAAATTGTAAGCGTTAATATTTTGTTAAAA
TTCGCGTTAAATTTTTGTTAAATCAGCTCATTTTTTAACCAATAGGCCGAAATCGGCAAAATCCCTTATA
AATCAAAAGAATAGACCGAGATAGGGT
[37 nt withheld, positions 1708-1744]
AAAGAACGTGGACTCCAACGTCAAAGG
[49 nt withheld, positions 1772-1820]
T
[91 nt withheld, positions 1822-1912]
G
[124 nt withheld, positions 1914-2037]
CAGGTGGCACTTTTCGGGGAAATGTGCGCGGAACCCCTATTTGTTTATTTTTCTAAATACATTCAAATAT
GTATCCGCTCATGAGACAATAACCCTGATAAATGCTTCAATAATATTGAAAAAGGAAGAGTCCTGAGGCG
GAAAGAACCAGCTGTGGAATGTGTGTCAGTTAGGGTGTGGAAAGTCCCCAGGCTCCCCAGCAGGCAGAAG
TATGCAAAGCATGCATCTCAATTAGTCAGCAACCAGGTGTGGAAAGTCCCCAGGCTCCCCAGCAGGCAGA
AGTATGCAAAGCATGCATCTCAATTAGTCAGCAACCATAGTCCCGCCCCTAACTCCGCCCATCCCGCCCC
TAACTCCGCCCAGTTCCGCCCATTCTCCGCCCCATGGCTGACTAATTTTTTTTATTTATGCAGAGGCCGA
GGCCGCCTCGGCCTCTGAGCTATTCCAGAAGTAGTGAGGAGGCTTTTTTGGAGGCCTAGGCTTTTGCAAA
GATCGATCAAGAGACAGGATGAGGATCGTTTCGCATGATTGAACAAGATGGATTGCACGCAGGTTCTCCG
GCCGCTTGGGTGGAGAGGCTATTCGGCTATGACTGGGCACAACAGACAATCGGCTGCTCTGATGCCGCCG
TGTTCCGGCTGTCAGCGCAGGGGCGCCCGGTTCTTTTTGTCAAGACCGACCTGTCCGGTGCCCTGAATGA
ACTGCAAGACGAGGCAGCGCGGCTATCGTGGCTGGCCACGACGGGCGTTCCTTGCGCAGCTGTGCTCGAC
GTTGTCACTGAAGCGGGAAGGGACTGGCTGCTATTGGGCGAAGTGCCGGGGCAGGATCTCCTGTCATCTC
ACCTTGCTCCTGCCGAGAAAGTATCCATCATGGCTGATGCAATGCGGCGGCTGCATACGCTTGATCCGGC
TACCTGCCCATTCGACCACCAAGCGAAACATCGCATCGAGCGAGCACGTACTCGGATGGAAGCCGGTCTT
GTCGATCAGGATGATCTGGACGAAGAGCATCAGGGGCTCGCGCCAGCCGAACTGTTCGCCAGGCTCAAGG
CGAGCATGCCCGACGGCGAGGATCTCGTCGTGACCCATGGCGATGCCTGCTTGCCGAATATCATGGTGGA
AAATGGCCGCTTTTCTGGATTCATCGACTGTGGCCGGCTGGGTGTGGCGGACCGCTATCAGGACATAGCG
TTGGCTACCCGTGATATTGCTGAAGAGCTTGGCGGCGAATGGGCTGACCGCTTCCTCGTGCTTTACGGTA
TCGCCGCTCCCGATTCGCAGCGCATCGCCTTCTATCGCCTTCTTGACGAGTTCTTCTGAGCGGGACTCTG
GGGTTCGAAATGACCGACCAAGCGACGCCCAACCTGCCATCACGAGATTTCGATTCCACCGCCGCCTTCT
ATGAAAGGTTGGGCTTCGGAATCGTTTTCCGGGACGCCGGCTGGATGATCCTCCAGCGCGGGGATCTCAT
GCTGGAGTTCTTCGCCCACCCTAGGGGGAGGCTAACTGAAACACGGAAGGAGACAATACCGGAAGGAACC
CGCGCTATGACGGCAATAAAAAGACAGAATAAAACGCACGGTGTTGGGTCGTTTGTTCATAAACGCGGGG
TTCGGTCCCAGGGCTGGCACTCTGTCGATACCCCACCGAGACCCCATTGGGGCCAATACGCCCGCGTTTC
TTCCTTTTCCCCACCCCACCCCCCAAGTTCGGGTGAAGGCCCAGGGCTCGCAGCCAACGTCGGGGCGGCA
GGCCCTGCCATAGCCTCAGGTTACTCATATATACTTTAGATTGATTTAAAACTTCATTTTTAATTTAAAA
GGATCTAGGTGAAGATCCTTTTTGATAATCTCATGACCAAAATCCCTTAACGTGAGTTTTCGTTCCACTG
AGCGTCAGACCCCGTAGAAAAGATCAAAGGATCTTCTTGAGATCCTTTTTTTCTGCGCGTAATCTGCTGC
TTGCAAACAAAAAAACCACCGCTACCAGCGGTGGTTTGTTTGCCGGATCAAGAGCTACCAACTCTTTTTC
CGAAGGTAACTGGCTTCAGCAGAGCGCAGATACCAAATACTGTTCTTCTAGTGTAGCCGTAGTTAGGCCA
CCACTTCAAGAACTCTGTAGCACCGCCTACATACCTCGCTCTGCTAATCCTGTTACCAGTGGCTGCTGCC
AGTGGCGATAAGTCGTGTCTTACCGGGTTGGACTCAAGACGATAGTTACCGGATAAGGCGCAGCGGTCGG
GCTGAACGGGGGGTTCGTGCACACAGCCCAGCTTGGAGCGAACGACCTACACCGAACTGAGATACCTACA
GCGTGAGCTATGAGAAAGCGCCACGCTTCCCGAAGGGAGAAAGGCGGACAGGTATCCGGTAAGCGGCAGG
GTCGGAACAGGAGAGCGCACGAGGGAGCTTCCAGGGGGAAACGCCTGGTATCTTTATAGTCCTGTCGGGT
TTCGCCACCTCTGACTTGAGCGTCGATTTTTGTGATGCTCGTCAGGGGGGCGGAGCCTATGGAAAAACGC
CAGCAACGCGGCCTTTTTACGGTTCCTGGCCTTTTGCTGGCCTTTTGCTCACATGTTCTTTCCTGCGTTA
TCCCCTGATTCTGTGGATAACCGTATTACCGCCATGCATTAGTTATTAATAGTAATCAATTACGGGGTCA
TTAGTTCATAGCCCATATATGGAGTTCCG
