>Addgene plasmid #55842 | HcRed1-Mito-7 | depositor partial sequence | sequence record 86751 | insert sequence
TCGTAACAACTCCGCCCCATTGACGCAAATGGGCGGTAGGCGTGTACGGTGGGAGGTCTATATAAGCAGA
GCTGGTTTAGTGAACCGTCAGATCCGCTAGCATGTCCGTCCTGACGCCGCTGCTGCTGCGGGGCTTGACA
GGCTCGGCCCGGCGGCTCCCAGTGCCGCGCGCCAAGATCCATTCGTTGGGGGATCCACCGGTCGCCACCA
TGGTGAGCGGCCTGCTGAAGGAGAGTATGCGCATCAAGATGTACATGGAGGGCACCGTGAACGGCCACTA
CTTCAAGTGCGAGGGCGAGGGCGACGGCAACCCCTTCGCCGGCACCCAGAGCATGAGAATCCACGTGACC
GAGGGCGCCCCCCTGCCCTTCGCCTTCGACATCCTGGCCCCCTGCTGCGAGTACGGCAGCAGGACCTTCG
TGCACCACACCGCCGAGATCCCCGACTTCTTCAAGCAGAGCTTCCCCGAGGGCTTCACCTGGGAGAGAAC
CACCACCTACGAGGACGGCGGCATCCTGACCGCCCACCAGGACACCAGCCTGGAGGGCAACTGCCTGATC
TACAAGGTGAAGGTGCACGGCACCAACTTCCCCGCCGACGGCCCCGTGATGAAGAACAAGAGCGGCGGCT
GGGAGCCCAGCACCGAGGTGGTGTACCCCGAGAACGGCGTGCTGTGCGGCCGGAACGTGATGGCCCTGAA
GGTGGGCGACCGGCACCTGATCTGCCACCACTACACCAGCTACCGGAGCAAGAAGGCCGTGCGCGCCCTG
ACCATGCCCGGCTTCCACTTCACCGACATCCGGCTCCAGATGCTGCGGAAGAAGAAGGACGAGTACTTCG
AGCTGTACGAGGCCAGCGTGGCCCGGTACAGCGACCTGCCCGAGAAGGCCAACTGAAGCGGCCGCGACTC
TAGATCATAATCAGCCATACCACATTTGTAGAGGTTTTACTTGCTTTAAAAAACCTCCCACACCTCCCCC
TGAACCTGAAACATAAAATGAATGCAATTGTTGTTGTTAACTTGTTTATTGCAGCTTATAATGGT
